Addgene plasmid #180511: pCAT077
Purpose: Plasmid expressing mammalian codon optimized wt PlmCasX, sgRNAv2 scaffold, and restriction sites to clone in new spacers
Depositing lab: Jennifer Doudna. Publication: Chimeric CRISPR-CasX enzymes and guide RNAs for improved genome editing activity. Tsuchida CA, Zhang S, Doost MS, Zhao Y, Wang J, O'Brien E, Fang H, Li CP, Li D, Hai ZY, Chuck J, Brotzmann J, Vartoumian A, Burstein D, Chen XW, Nogales E, Doudna JA, Liu JG. Mol Cell. 2022 Mar 17;82(6):1199-1209.e6. doi: 10.1016/j.molcel.2022.02.002. Epub 2022 Feb 25. PubMed 35219382.
Backbone
  Vector backbone: pBLO62.5
  Backbone size w/o insert (bp): 4849
  Total vector size (bp): 7888
  Vector type: Mammalian Expression, CRISPR
Growth in bacteria
  Bacterial resistance: Ampicillin, 100 μg/mL
  Growth temperature: 37°C
  Growth strain: DH5alpha
  Copy number: High Copy
Gene/Insert 1
  Gene/Insert name: CasX sgRNAv2
  Promoter: U6
  Cloning method: Gibson Cloning
  Sequencing primers: 5′ GCTGTTAGAGAGATAATTGG
Gene/Insert 2
  Gene/Insert name: PlmCasX (alt name: PlmCas12e)
  Species: Planctomycetes
  Promoter: CAG
  Tag / fusion protein: SV40 NLS (N terminal on insert); SV40 NLS (C terminal on insert); 2x FLAG (C terminal on insert)
  Cloning method: Gibson Cloning
  Sequencing primers: 5′ AGGGTTTAAGGGATGGTTGG
Terms and licenses: Academic/Nonprofit Terms; Industry Terms: Not Available to Industry
How to cite: pCAT077 was a gift from Jennifer Doudna (Addgene plasmid # 180511 ; http://n2t.net/addgene:180511 ; RRID:Addgene_180511)
