[The description below was written by a language model from this plasmid's Addgene catalogue record and pLannotate feature annotations shown in this document.]
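Description:
pCAT077 is a high-copy mammalian expression and CRISPR plasmid built on the pBLO62.5 backbone, with a total size of about 7.9 kb. It delivers both components of a CasX (Cas12e) genome-editing system from one vector. In bacteria it is maintained through a ColE1/pUC-type origin and selected with ampicillin via the β-lactamase gene. The backbone also carries an f1/M13 phage origin and short remnants of pBR322 rop and bom sequences. A single AAV2 inverted terminal repeat is annotated downstream of the expression cassette. Only one ITR is detected, so the record does not support describing the plasmid as an AAV packaging vector.

The plasmid contains two expression units. A human U6 RNA polymerase III promoter drives the CasX sgRNAv2 scaffold, which includes restriction sites so that new spacers can be cloned in to retarget the nuclease. Immediately downstream, a CAG-type promoter (CMV enhancer, chicken β-actin promoter and a hybrid CBA/MVM intron) drives mammalian codon-optimized wild-type PlmCasX from Planctomycetes. The protein carries SV40 nuclear localization signals at both termini and a C-terminal 2xFLAG tag for detection. The CasX coding region itself falls in the unannotated stretch between the intron and the C-terminal NLS. A puromycin N-acetyltransferase sequence follows the FLAG tag and precedes the bGH polyadenylation signal, which suggests co-expression with CasX for puromycin selection of transfected cells, though the linking element is not annotated.

The depositor sequence and the slightly shorter partial NGS record show the same architecture. The construct is used to test wild-type PlmCasX editing activity with the improved guide scaffold in mammalian cells.
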