Features (pLannotate 1.2.2; 17 found; start..end, strand, type, name):
      1..589     +  rep_origin     ori: high-copy-number ColE1/pMB1/pBR322/pUC origin of replication
    651..891     +  promoter       U6 promoter: RNA polymerase III promoter for human U6 snRNA
   1033..1318    +  enhancer       CMV enhancer: human cytomegalovirus immediate early enhancer; contains an 18-bp deletion relative to the standard CMV enhancer
   1320..1597    +  promoter       chicken β-actin promoter: No description available
   1598..1826    +  intron         hybrid intron: hybrid between chicken β-actin (CBA) and minute virus of mice (MMV) introns (Gray et al., 2011)
   4814..4834    +  CDS            SV40 NLS: nuclear localization signal of SV40 (simian virus 40) large T antigen
   4835..4851    +  CDS            5xFLAG (fragment): five tandem FLAG® epitope tags
   4862..4883    +  CDS            2xFLAG (fragment): two tandem FLAG® epitope tags
   4948..5545    +  CDS            PuroR (fragment): puromycin N-acetyltransferase; pac from Streptomyces; confers resistance to puromycin
   5585..5696    +  polyA_signal   bGH poly(A) signal: bovine growth hormone polyadenylation signal
   5801..5941    +  repeat_region  AAV2 ITR: inverted terminal repeat of adeno-associated virus serotype 2 inverted
   5946..5997    -  misc_feature   bom (fragment): basis of mobility region from pBR322
   6016..6396    +  rep_origin     M13 ori (sequence partly withheld): M13 bacteriophage origin of replication; arrow indicates direction of (+) strand synthesis
   6472..6521    -  misc_feature   bom (fragment): basis of mobility region from pBR322
   6623..6658    -  CDS            rop (fragment): Rop protein, which maintains plasmids at low copy number; rop
   6753..6857    +  promoter       AmpR promoter: bla
   6858..7718    +  CDS            AmpR: β-lactamase; bla; confers resistance to ampicillin, carbenicillin, and related antibiotics
>Addgene plasmid #180511 | pCAT077 | depositor full sequence | sequence record 351030 | pCAT077 sequence 7888 bps
TTGAGATCCTTTTTTTCTGCGCGTAATCTGCTGCTTGCAAACAAAAAAACCACCGCTACCAGCGGTGGTT
TGTTTGCCGGATCAAGAGCTACCAACTCTTTTTCCGAAGGTAACTGGCTTCAGCAGAGCGCAGATACCAA
ATACTGTCCTTCTAGTGTAGCCGTAGTTAGGCCACCACTTCAAGAACTCTGTAGCACCGCCTACATACCT
CGCTCTGCTAATCCTGTTACCAGTGGCTGCTGCCAGTGGCGATAAGTCGTGTCTTACCGGGTTGGACTCA
AGACGATAGTTACCGGATAAGGCGCAGCGGTCGGGCTGAACGGGGGGTTCGTGCACACAGCCCAGCTTGG
AGCGAACGACCTACACCGAACTGAGATACCTACAGCGTGAGCTATGAGAAAGCGCCACGCTTCCCGAAGG
GAGAAAGGCGGACAGGTATCCGGTAAGCGGCAGGGTCGGAACAGGAGAGCGCACGAGGGAGCTTCCAGGG
GGAAACGCCTGGTATCTTTATAGTCCTGTCGGGTTTCGCCACCTCTGACTTGAGCGTCGATTTTTGTGAT
GCTCGTCAGGGGGGCGGAGCCTATGGAAAAACGCCAGCAACGCGGCCTTTTTACGGTTCCTGGCCTTTTG
CTGGCCTTTTGCTCACATGTGAGGGCCTATTTCCCATGATTCCTTCATATTTGCATATACGATACAAGGC
TGTTAGAGAGATAATTGGAATTAATTTGACTGTAAACACAAAGATATTAGTACAAAATACGTGACGTAGA
AAGTAATAATTTCTTGGGTAGTTTGCAGTTTTAAAATTATGTTTTAAAATGGACTATCATATGCTTACCG
TAACTTGAAAGTATTTCGATTTCTTGGCTTTATATATCTTGTGGAAAGGACGAAACACCGGCGCTTTTAT
CTCATTACTTTGAGAGCCATCACCAGCGACTATGTCGTATGGGTAAAGCGCTTATTTATCGGAGAAACCG
ATAAATAAGAAGCATCAAAGGGGTCTTCGAGAAGACCCTTTTTTTTGGTACCCGTTACATAACTTACGGT
AAATGGCCCGCCTGGCTGACCGCCCAACGACCCCCGCCCATTGACGTCAATAGTAACGCCAATAGGGACT
TTCCATTGACGTCAATGGGTGGAGTATTTACGGTAAACTGCCCACTTGGCAGTACATCAAGTGTATCATA
TGCCAAGTACGCCCCCTATTGACGTCAATGACGGTAAATGGCCCGCCTGGCATTGTGCCCAGTACATGAC
CTTATGGGACTTTCCTACTTGGCAGTACATCTACGTATTAGTCATCGCTATTACCATGGTCGAGGTGAGC
CCCACGTTCTGCTTCACTCTCCCCATCTCCCCCCCCTCCCCACCCCCAATTTTGTATTTATTTATTTTTT
AATTATTTTGTGCAGCGATGGGGGCGGGGGGGGGGGGGGGGCGCGCGCCAGGCGGGGCGGGGCGGGGCGA
GGGGCGGGGCGGGGCGAGGCGGAGAGGTGCGGCGGCAGCCAATCAGAGCGGCGCGCTCCGAAAGTTTCCT
TTTATGGCGAGGCGGCGGCGGCGGCGGCCCTATAAAAAGCGAAGCGCGCGGCGGGCGGGAGTCGCTGCGA
CGCTGCCTTCGCCCCGTGCCCCGCTCCGCCGCCGCCTCGCGCCGCCCGCCCCGGCTCTGACTGACCGCGT
TACTCCCACAGGTGAGCGGGCGGGACGGCCCTTCTCCTCCGGGCTGTAATTAGCTGAGCAAGAGGTAAGG
GTTTAAGGGATGGTTGGTTGGTGGGGTATTAATGTTTAATTACCTGGAGCACCTGCCTGAAATCACTTTT
TTTCAGGTTGGACCGGTGCCACCATGGCCCCAAAGAAGAAGCGGAAGGTCAGCATGCAAGAGATCAAGAG
AATCAACAAGATCAGAAGGAGACTGGTCAAGGACAGCAACACAAAGAAGGCCGGCAAGACAGGCCCCATG
AAAACCCTGCTCGTCAGAGTGATGACCCCTGACCTGAGAGAGCGGCTGGAAAACCTGAGAAAGAAGCCCG
AGAACATCCCTCAGCCTATCAGCAACACCAGCAGGGCCAACCTGAACAAGCTGCTGACCGACTACACCGA
GATGAAGAAAGCCATCCTGCACGTGTACTGGGAAGAGTTCCAGAAAGACCCCGTGGGCCTGATGAGCAGA
GTTGCTCAGCCCGCTCCTAAGAACATCGACCAGAGAAAGCTGATCCCCGTGAAGGACGGCAACGAGAGAC
TGACCTCTAGCGGCTTTGCCTGCAGCCAGTGTTGCCAGCCTCTGTACGTGTACAAGCTGGAACAAGTGAA
CGACAAGGGCAAGCCCCACACCAACTACTTCGGCAGATGCAACGTGTCCGAGCACGAGAGGCTGATCCTG
CTGTCTCCTCACAAGCCCGAGGCCAACGATGAGCTGGTCACATACAGCCTGGGCAAGTTCGGACAGAGAG
CCCTGGACTTCTACAGCATCCACGTGACCAGGGAGAGCAATCACCCTGTGAAGCCCCTGGAACAGATCGG
CGGCAATAGCTGTGCCTCTGGACCTGTGGGAAAAGCCCTGAGCGACGCCTGTATGGGAGCCGTGGCATCC
TTCCTGACCAAGTACCAGGACATCATCCTGGAACACCAGAAAGTGATCAAGAAGAACGAGAAAAGACTGG
CCAACCTCAAGGATATCGCCAGCGCTAACGGCCTGGCCTTTCCTAAGATCACCCTGCCTCCACAGCCTCA
CACCAAAGAGGGCATCGAGGCCTACAACAACGTGGTGGCCCAGATCGTGATTTGGGTCAACCTGAATCTG
TGGCAGAAGCTGAAGATCGGCAGGGACGAAGCCAAGCCACTGCAGAGACTGAAGGGCTTCCCTAGCTTCC
CTCTGGTGGAAAGACAGGCCAATGAAGTGGATTGGTGGGACATGGTCTGCAACGTGAAGAAGCTGATCAA
CGAGAAGAAAGAGGATGGCAAGGTTTTCTGGCAGAACCTGGCCGGCTACAAGAGACAAGAAGCCCTGCTG
CCTTACCTGAGCAGCGAAGAGGACCGGAAGAAGGGCAAGAAGTTCGCCAGATACCAGTTCGGCGACCTGC
TGCTGCACCTGGAAAAGAAGCACGGCGAGGACTGGGGCAAAGTGTACGATGAGGCCTGGGAGAGAATCGA
CAAGAAGGTGGAAGGCCTGAGCAAGCACATTAAGCTGGAAGAGGAAAGAAGGAGCGAGGACGCCCAATCT
AAAGCCGCTCTGACCGATTGGCTGAGAGCCAAGGCCAGCTTTGTGATCGAGGGCCTGAAAGAGGCCGACA
AGGACGAGTTCTGCAGATGCGAGCTGAAGCTGCAGAAGTGGTACGGCGATCTGAGAGGCAAGCCCTTCGC
CATTGAGGCCGAGAACAGCATCCTGGACATCAGCGGCTTCAGCAAGCAGTACAACTGCGCCTTCATTTGG
CAGAAAGACGGCGTCAAGAAACTGAACCTGTACCTGATCATCAATTACTTCAAAGGCGGCAAGCTGCGGT
TCAAGAAGATCAAACCCGAGGCCTTCGAGGCTAACAGATTCTACACCGTGATCAACAAAAAGTCCGGCGA
GATCGTGCCCATGGAAGTGAACTTCAACTTCGACGACCCCAACCTGATTATCCTGCCTCTGGCCTTCGGC
AAGAGACAGGGCAGAGAGTTCATCTGGAACGATCTGCTGAGCCTGGAAACCGGCTCTCTGAAGCTGGCCA
ATGGCAGAGTGATCGAGAAAACCCTGTACAACAGGAGAACCAGACAGGACGAGCCTGCTCTGTTTGTGGC
CCTGACCTTCGAGAGAAGAGAGGTGCTGGACAGCAGCAACATCAAGCCCATGAACCTGATCGGCATCGAC
CGGGGCGAGAATATCCCTGCTGTGATCGCCCTGACAGACCCTGAAGGATGCCCACTGAGCAGATTCAAGG
ACTCCCTGGGCAACCCTACACACATCCTGAGAATCGGCGAGAGCTACAAAGAGAAGCAGAGGACAATCCA
GGCCGCCAAAGAGGTGGAACAGAGAAGAGCCGGCGGATACTCTAGGAAGTACGCCAGCAAGGCCAAGAAT
CTGGCCGACGACATGGTCCGAAACACCGCCAGAGATCTGCTGTACTACGCCGTGACACAGGACGCCATGC
TGATCTTCGAGAATCTGAGCAGAGGCTTCGGCCGGCAGGGCAAGAGAACCTTTATGGCCGAGAGGCAGTA
CACCAGAATGGAAGATTGGCTCACAGCTAAACTGGCCTACGAGGGACTGCCCAGCAAGACCTACCTGTCC
AAAACACTGGCCCAGTATACCTCCAAGACCTGCAGCAATTGCGGCTTCACCATCACCAGCGCCGACTACG
ACAGAGTGCTGGAAAAGCTCAAGAAAACCGCCACCGGCTGGATGACCACCATCAACGGCAAAGAGCTGAA
GGTTGAGGGCCAGATCACCTACTACAACAGGTACAAGAGGCAGAACGTCGTGAAGGATCTGAGCGTGGAA
CTGGACAGACTGAGCGAAGAGAGCGTGAACAACGACATCAGCAGCTGGACAAAGGGCAGATCAGGCGAGG
CTCTGAGCCTGCTGAAGAAGAGGTTTAGCCACAGACCTGTGCAAGAGAAGTTCGTGTGCCTGAACTGCGG
CTTCGAGACACACGCCGATGAACAGGCTGCCCTGAACATTGCCAGAAGCTGGCTGTTCCTGAGAAGCCAA
GAGTACAAGAAGTACCAGACCAACAAGACCACCGGCAACACCGACAAGAGGGCCTTTGTGGAAACCTGGC
AGAGCTTCTACAGAAAAAAGCTGAAAGAAGTCTGGAAGCCCGCCGTGACTAGTCCAAAAAAGAAGAGAAA
GGTAGATTACAAAGATGACGATGACAAAGACTACAAGGATGATGATGATAAGGGATCCGGCGCAACAAAC
TTCTCTCTGCTGAAACAAGCCGGAGATGTCGAAGAGAATCCTGGACCGACCGAGTACAAGCCCACGGTGC
GCCTCGCCACCCGCGACGACGTCCCCAGGGCCGTACGCACCCTCGCCGCCGCGTTCGCCGACTACCCCGC
CACGCGCCACACCGTCGATCCGGACCGCCACATCGAGCGGGTCACCGAGCTGCAAGAACTCTTCCTCACG
CGCGTCGGGCTCGACATCGGCAAGGTGTGGGTCGCGGACGACGGCGCCGCGGTGGCGGTCTGGACCACGC
CGGAGAGCGTCGAAGCGGGGGCGGTGTTCGCCGAGATCGGCCCGCGCATGGCCGAGTTGAGCGGTTCCCG
GCTGGCCGCGCAGCAACAGATGGAAGGCCTCCTGGCGCCGCACCGGCCCAAGGAGCCCGCGTGGTTCCTG
GCCACCGTCGGAGTCTCGCCCGACCACCAGGGCAAGGGTCTGGGCAGCGCCGTCGTGCTCCCCGGAGTGG
AGGCGGCCGAGCGCGCCGGGGTGCCCGCCTTCCTGGAGACCTCCGCGCCCCGCAACCTCCCCTTCTACGA
GCGGCTCGGCTTCACCGTCACCGCCGACGTCGAGGTGCCCGAAGGACCGCGCACCTGGTGCATGACCCGC
AAGCCCGGTGCCTGAACGCGTTAAGAATTCCTAGAGCTCGCTGATCAGCCTCGACTGTGCCTTCTAGTTG
CCAGCCATCTGTTGTTTGCCCCTCCCCCGTGCCTTCCTTGACCCTGGAAGGTGCCACTCCCACTGTCCTT
TCCTAATAAAATGAGGAAATTGCATCGCATTGTCTGAGTAGGTGTCATTCTATTCTGGGGGGTGGGGTGG
GGCAGGACAGCAAGGGGGAGGATTGGGAAGAGAATAGCAGGCATGCTGGGGAGCGGCCGCAGGAACCCCT
AGTGATGGAGTTGGCCACTCCCTCTCTGCGCGCTCGCTCGCTCACTGAGGCCGGGCGACCAAAGGTCGCC
CGACGCCCGGGCTTTGCCCGGGCGGCCTCAGTGAGCGAGCGAGCGCGCAGCTGCCTGCAGGGGCGCCTGA
TGCGGTATTTTCTCCTTACGCATCTGTGCGGTATTTCACACCGCATA
[142 nt withheld, positions 5998-6139]
C
[141 nt withheld, positions 6141-6281]
CCTTTGACGTTGGAGTCCACGTTCTTT
[37 nt withheld, positions 6309-6345]
ACCCTATCTCGGGCTATTCTTTTGATTTATAAGGGATTTTGCCGATTTCGGCCTATTGGTTAAAAAATGA
GCTGATTTAACAAAAATTTAACGCGAATTTTAACAAAATATTAACGTTTACAATTTTATGGTGCACTCTC
AGTACAATCTGCTCTGATGCCGCATAGTTAAGCCAGCCCCGACACCCGCCAACACCCGCTGACGCGCCCT
GACGGGCTTGTCTGCTCCCGGCATCCGCTTACAGACAAGCTGTGACCGTCTCCGGGAGCTGCATGTGTCA
GAGGTTTTCACCGTCATCACCGAAACGCGCGAGACGAAAGGGCCTCGTGATACGCCTATTTTTATAGGTT
AATGTCATGATAATAATGGTTTCTTAGACGTCAGGTGGCACTTTTCGGGGAAATGTGCGCGGAACCCCTA
TTTGTTTATTTTTCTAAATACATTCAAATATGTATCCGCTCATGAGACAATAACCCTGATAAATGCTTCA
ATAATATTGAAAAAGGAAGAGTATGAGTATTCAACATTTCCGTGTCGCCCTTATTCCCTTTTTTGCGGCA
TTTTGCCTTCCTGTTTTTGCTCACCCAGAAACGCTGGTGAAAGTAAAAGATGCTGAAGATCAGTTGGGTG
CACGAGTGGGTTACATCGAACTGGATCTCAACAGCGGTAAGATCCTTGAGAGTTTTCGCCCCGAAGAACG
TTTTCCAATGATGAGCACTTTTAAAGTTCTGCTATGTGGCGCGGTATTATCCCGTATTGACGCCGGGCAA
GAGCAACTCGGTCGCCGCATACACTATTCTCAGAATGACTTGGTTGAGTACTCACCAGTCACAGAAAAGC
ATCTTACGGATGGCATGACAGTAAGAGAATTATGCAGTGCTGCCATAACCATGAGTGATAACACTGCGGC
CAACTTACTTCTGACAACGATCGGAGGACCGAAGGAGCTAACCGCTTTTTTGCACAACATGGGGGATCAT
GTAACTCGCCTTGATCGTTGGGAACCGGAGCTGAATGAAGCCATACCAAACGACGAGCGTGACACCACGA
TGCCTGTAGCAATGGCAACAACGTTGCGCAAACTATTAACTGGCGAACTACTTACTCTAGCTTCCCGGCA
ACAATTAATAGACTGGATGGAGGCGGATAAAGTTGCAGGACCACTTCTGCGCTCGGCCCTTCCGGCTGGC
TGGTTTATTGCTGATAAATCTGGAGCCGGTGAGCGTGGAAGCCGCGGTATCATTGCAGCACTGGGGCCAG
ATGGTAAGCCCTCCCGTATCGTAGTTATCTACACGACGGGGAGTCAGGCAACTATGGATGAACGAAATAG
ACAGATCGCTGAGATAGGTGCCTCACTGATTAAGCATTGGTAACTGTCAGACCAAGTTTACTCATATATA
CTTTAGATTGATTTAAAACTTCATTTTTAATTTAAAAGGATCTAGGTGAAGATCCTTTTTGATAATCTCA
TGACCAAAATCCCTTAACGTGAGTTTTCGTTCCACTGAGCGTCAGACCCCGTAGAAAAGATCAAAGGATC
TTC
