Features (pLannotate 1.2.2; 18 found; start..end, strand, type, name):
      1..118     -  promoter       chicken β-actin promoter (fragment): contains a 21-bp deletion relative to the standard chicken β-actin promoter
    120..405     -  enhancer       CMV enhancer: human cytomegalovirus immediate early enhancer; contains an 18-bp deletion relative to the standard CMV enhancer
    547..787     -  promoter       U6 promoter: RNA polymerase III promoter for human U6 snRNA
    849..1437    -  rep_origin     ori: high-copy-number ColE1/pMB1/pBR322/pUC origin of replication
   1608..2468    -  CDS            AmpR: β-lactamase; bla; confers resistance to ampicillin, carbenicillin, and related antibiotics
   2469..2573    -  promoter       AmpR promoter: bla
   2668..2703    +  CDS            rop (fragment): Rop protein, which maintains plasmids at low copy number; rop
   2805..2854    +  misc_feature   bom (fragment): basis of mobility region from pBR322
   2855..3310    -  rep_origin     f1 ori (sequence partly withheld): f1 bacteriophage origin of replication; arrow indicates direction of (+) strand synthesis
   3329..3380    +  misc_feature   bom (fragment): basis of mobility region from pBR322
   3385..3525    -  repeat_region  AAV2 ITR: inverted terminal repeat of adeno-associated virus serotype 2 inverted
   3630..3741    -  polyA_signal   bGH poly(A) signal: bovine growth hormone polyadenylation signal
   3781..4378    -  CDS            PuroR (fragment): puromycin N-acetyltransferase; pac from Streptomyces; confers resistance to puromycin
   4443..4464    -  CDS            2xFLAG (fragment): two tandem FLAG® epitope tags
   4475..4491    -  CDS            5xFLAG (fragment): five tandem FLAG® epitope tags
   4492..4512    -  CDS            SV40 NLS: nuclear localization signal of SV40 (simian virus 40) large T antigen
   7500..7727    -  intron         hybrid intron: hybrid between chicken β-actin (CBA) and minute virus of mice (MMV) introns (Gray et al., 2011)
   7728..7836    -  promoter       chicken β-actin promoter (fragment): contains a 21-bp deletion relative to the standard chicken β-actin promoter
>Addgene plasmid #180511 | pCAT077 | addgene full sequence | sequence record 359731 | Addgene Partial NGS Result
CCCCCCCCCCCCGCCCCCATCGCTGCACAAAATAATTAAAAAATAAATAAATACAAAATTGGGGGTGGGG
AGGGGGGGGAGATGGGGAGAGTGAAGCAGAACGTGGGGCTCACCTCGACCATGGTAATAGCGATGACTAA
TACGTAGATGTACTGCCAAGTAGGAAAGTCCCATAAGGTCATGTACTGGGCACAATGCCAGGCGGGCCAT
TTACCGTCATTGACGTCAATAGGGGGCGTACTTGGCATATGATACACTTGATGTACTGCCAAGTGGGCAG
TTTACCGTAAATACTCCACCCATTGACGTCAATGGAAAGTCCCTATTGGCGTTACTATTGACGTCAATGG
GCGGGGGTCGTTGGGCGGTCAGCCAGGCGGGCCATTTACCGTAAGTTATGTAACGGGTACCAAAAAAAAG
GGTCTTCTCGAAGACCCCTTTGATGCTTCTTATTTATCGGTTTCTCCGATAAATAAGCGCTTTACCCATA
CGACATAGTCGCTGGTGATGGCTCTCAAAGTAATGAGATAAAAGCGCCGGTGTTTCGTCCTTTCCACAAG
ATATATAAAGCCAAGAAATCGAAATACTTTCAAGTTACGGTAAGCATATGATAGTCCATTTTAAAACATA
ATTTTAAAACTGCAAACTACCCAAGAAATTATTACTTTCTACGTCACGTATTTTGTACTAATATCTTTGT
GTTTACAGTCAAATTAATTCCAATTATCTCTCTAACAGCCTTGTATCGTATATGCAAATATGAAGGAATC
ATGGGAAATAGGCCCTCACATGTGAGCAAAAGGCCAGCAAAAGGCCAGGAACCGTAAAAAGGCCGCGTTG
CTGGCGTTTTTCCATAGGCTCCGCCCCCCTGACGAGCATCACAAAAATCGACGCTCAAGTCAGAGGTGGC
GAAACCCGACAGGACTATAAAGATACCAGGCGTTTCCCCCTGGAAGCTCCCTCGTGCGCTCTCCTGTTCC
GACCCTGCCGCTTACCGGATACCTGTCCGCCTTTCTCCCTTCGGGAAGCGTGGCGCTTTCTCATAGCTCA
CGCTGTAGGTATCTCAGTTCGGTGTAGGTCGTTCGCTCCAAGCTGGGCTGTGTGCACGAACCCCCCGTTC
AGCCCGACCGCTGCGCCTTATCCGGTAACTATCGTCTTGAGTCCAACCCGGTAAGACACGACTTATCGCC
ACTGGCAGCAGCCACTGGTAACAGGATTAGCAGAGCGAGGTATGTAGGCGGTGCTACAGAGTTCTTGAAG
TGGTGGCCTAACTACGGCTACACTAGAAGAACAGTATTTGGTATCTGCGCTCTGCTGAAGCCAGTTACCT
TCGGAAAAAGAGTTGGTAGCTCTTGATCCGGCAAACAAACCACCGCTGGTAGCGGTGGTTTTTTTGTTTG
CAAGCAGCAGATTACGCGCAGAAAAAAAGGATCTCAAGAAGATCCTTTGATCTTTTCTACGGGGTCTGAC
GCTCAGTGGAACGAAAACTCACGTTAAGGGATTTTGGTCATGAGATTATCAAAAAGGATCTTCACCTAGA
TCCTTTTAAATTAAAAATGAAGTTTTAAATCAATCTAAAGTATATATGAGTAAACTTGGTCTGACAGTTA
CCAATGCTTAATCAGTGAGGCACCTATCTCAGCGATCTGTCTATTTCGTTCATCCATAGTTGCCTGACTC
CCCGTCGTGTAGATAACTACGATACGGGAGGGCTTACCATCTGGCCCCAGTGCTGCAATGATACCGCGGC
TTCCACGCTCACCGGCTCCAGATTTATCAGCAATAAACCAGCCAGCCGGAAGGGCCGAGCGCAGAAGTGG
TCCTGCAACTTTATCCGCCTCCATCCAGTCTATTAATTGTTGCCGGGAAGCTAGAGTAAGTAGTTCGCCA
GTTAATAGTTTGCGCAACGTTGTTGCCATTGCTACAGGCATCGTGGTGTCACGCTCGTCGTTTGGTATGG
CTTCATTCAGCTCCGGTTCCCAACGATCAAGGCGAGTTACATGATCCCCCATGTTGTGCAAAAAAGCGGT
TAGCTCCTTCGGTCCTCCGATCGTTGTCAGAAGTAAGTTGGCCGCAGTGTTATCACTCATGGTTATGGCA
GCACTGCATAATTCTCTTACTGTCATGCCATCCGTAAGATGCTTTTCTGTGACTGGTGAGTACTCAACCA
AGTCATTCTGAGAATAGTGTATGCGGCGACCGAGTTGCTCTTGCCCGGCGTCAATACGGGATAATACCGC
GCCACATAGCAGAACTTTAAAAGTGCTCATCATTGGAAAACGTTCTTCGGGGCGAAAACTCTCAAGGATC
TTACCGCTGTTGAGATCCAGTTCGATGTAACCCACTCGTGCACCCAACTGATCTTCAGCATCTTTTACTT
TCACCAGCGTTTCTGGGTGAGCAAAAACAGGAAGGCAAAATGCCGCAAAAAAGGGAATAAGGGCGACACG
GAAATGTTGAATACTCATACTCTTCCTTTTTCAATATTATTGAAGCATTTATCAGGGTTATTGTCTCATG
AGCGGATACATATTTGAATGTATTTAGAAAAATAAACAAATAGGGGTTCCGCGCACATTTCCCCGAAAAG
TGCCACCTGACGTCTAAGAAACCATTATTATCATGACATTAACCTATAAAAATAGGCGTATCACGAGGCC
CTTTCGTCTCGCGCGTTTCGGTGATGACGGTGAAAACCTCTGACACATGCAGCTCCCGGAGACGGTCACA
GCTTGTCTGTAAGCGGATGCCGGGAGCAGACAAGCCCGTCAGGGCGCGTCAGCGGGTGTTGGCGGGTGTC
GGGGCTGGCTTAACTATGCGGCATCAGAGCAGATTGTACTGAGAGTGCACCATAAAATTGTAAACGTTAA
TATTTTGTTAAAATTCGCGTTAAATTTTTGTTAAATCAGCTCATTTTTTAACCAATAGACCGAAATCGGC
AAAATCCCTTATAAATCAAAAGAATAGCCCGAGATAGAGT
[37 nt withheld, positions 2981-3017]
AAAGAACGTGGACTCCAACGTCAAAGG
[141 nt withheld, positions 3045-3185]
G
[46 nt withheld, positions 3187-3232]
A
[95 nt withheld, positions 3234-3328]
TATGCGGTGTGAAATACCGCACAGATGCGTAAGGAGAAAATACCGCATCAGGCGCCCCTGCAGGCAGCTG
CGCGCTCGCTCGCTCACTGAGGCCGCCCGGGCAAAGCCCGGGCGTCGGGCGACCTTTGGTCGCCCGGCCT
CAGTGAGCGAGCGAGCGCGCAGAGAGGGAGTGGCCAACTCCATCACTAGGGGTTCCTGCGGCCGCTCCCC
AGCATGCCTGCTATTCTCTTCCCAATCCTCCCCCTTGCTGTCCTGCCCCACCCCACCCCCCAGAATAGAA
TGACACCTACTCAGACAATGCGATGCAATTTCCTCATTTTATTAGGAAAGGACAGTGGGAGTGGCACCTT
CCAGGGTCAAGGAAGGCACGGGGGAGGGGCAAACAACAGATGGCTGGCAACTAGAAGGCACAGTCGAGGC
TGATCAGCGAGCTCTAGGAATTCTTAACGCGTTCAGGCACCGGGCTTGCGGGTCATGCACCAGGTGCGCG
GTCCTTCGGGCACCTCGACGTCGGCGGTGACGGTGAAGCCGAGCCGCTCGTAGAAGGGGAGGTTGCGGGG
CGCGGAGGTCTCCAGGAAGGCGGGCACCCCGGCGCGCTCGGCCGCCTCCACTCCGGGGAGCACGACGGCG
CTGCCCAGACCCTTGCCCTGGTGGTCGGGCGAGACTCCGACGGTGGCCAGGAACCACGCGGGCTCCTTGG
GCCGGTGCGGCGCCAGGAGGCCTTCCATCTGTTGCTGCGCGGCCAGCCGGGAACCGCTCAACTCGGCCAT
GCGCGGGCCGATCTCGGCGAACACCGCCCCCGCTTCGACGCTCTCCGGCGTGGTCCAGACCGCCACCGCG
GCGCCGTCGTCCGCGACCCACACCTTGCCGATGTCGAGCCCGACGCGCGTGAGGAAGAGTTCTTGCAGCT
CGGTGACCCGCTCGATGTGGCGGTCCGGATCGACGGTGTGGCGCGTGGCGGGGTAGTCGGCGAACGCGGC
GGCGAGGGTGCGTACGGCCCTGGGGACGTCGTCGCGGGTGGCGAGGCGCACCGTGGGCTTGTACTCGGTC
GGTCCAGGATTCTCTTCGACATCTCCGGCTTGTTTCAGCAGAGAGAAGTTTGTTGCGCCGGATCCCTTAT
CATCATCATCCTTGTAGTCTTTGTCATCGTCATCTTTGTAATCTACCTTTCTCTTCTTTTTTGGACTAGT
CACGGCGGGCTTCCAGACTTCTTTCAGCTTTTTTCTGTAGAAGCTCTGCCAGGTTTCCACAAAGGCCCTC
TTGTCGGTGTTGCCGGTGGTCTTGTTGGTCTGGTACTTCTTGTACTCTTGGCTTCTCAGGAACAGCCAGC
TTCTGGCAATGTTCAGGGCAGCCTGTTCATCGGCGTGTGTCTCGAAGCCGCAGTTCAGGCACACGAACTT
CTCTTGCACAGGTCTGTGGCTAAACCTCTTCTTCAGCAGGCTCAGAGCCTCGCCTGATCTGCCCTTTGTC
CAGCTGCTGATGTCGTTGTTCACGCTCTCTTCGCTCAGTCTGTCCAGTTCCACGCTCAGATCCTTCACGA
CGTTCTGCCTCTTGTACCTGTTGTAGTAGGTGATCTGGCCCTCAACCTTCAGCTCTTTGCCGTTGATGGT
GGTCATCCAGCCGGTGGCGGTTTTCTTGAGCTTTTCCAGCACTCTGTCGTAGTCGGCGCTGGTGATGGTG
AAGCCGCAATTGCTGCAGGTCTTGGAGGTATACTGGGCCAGTGTTTTGGACAGGTAGGTCTTGCTGGGCA
GTCCCTCGTAGGCCAGTTTAGCTGTGAGCCAATCTTCCATTCTGGTGTACTGCCTCTCGGCCATAAAGGT
TCTCTTGCCCTGCCGGCCGAAGCCTCTGCTCAGATTCTCGAAGATCAGCATGGCGTCCTGTGTCACGGCG
TAGTACAGCAGATCTCTGGCGGTGTTTCGGACCATGTCGTCGGCCAGATTCTTGGCCTTGCTGGCGTACT
TCCTAGAGTATCCGCCGGCTCTTCTCTGTTCCACCTCTTTGGCGGCCTGGATTGTCCTCTGCTTCTCTTT
GTAGCTCTCGCCGATTCTCAGGATGTGTGTAGGGTTGCCCAGGGAGTCCTTGAATCTGCTCAGTGGGCAT
CCTTCAGGGTCTGTCAGGGCGATCACAGCAGGGATATTCTCGCCCCGGTCGATGCCGATCAGGTTCATGG
GCTTGATGTTGCTGCTGTCCAGCACCTCTCTTCTCTCGAAGGTCAGGGCCACAAACAGAGCAGGCTCGTC
CTGTCTGGTTCTCCTGTTGTACAGGGTTTTCTCGATCACTCTGCCATTGGCCAGCTTCAGAGAGCCGGTT
TCCAGGCTCAGCAGATCGTTCCAGATGAACTCTCTGCCCTGTCTCTTGCCGAAGGCCAGAGGCAGGATAA
TCAGGTTGGGGTCGTCGAAGTTGAAGTTCACTTCCATGGGCACGATCTCGCCGGACTTTTTGTTGATCAC
GGTGTAGAATCTGTTAGCCTCGAAGGCCTCGGGTTTGATCTTCTTGAACCGCAGCTTGCCGCCTTTGAAG
TAATTGATGATCAGGTACAGGTTCAGTTTCTTGACGCCGTCTTTCTGCCAAATGAAGGCGCAGTTGTACT
GCTTGCTGAAGCCGCTGATGTCCAGGATGCTGTTCTCGGCCTCAATGGCGAAGGGCTTGCCTCTCAGATC
GCCGTACCACTTCTGCAGCTTCAGCTCGCATCTGCAGAACTCGTCCTTGTCGGCCTCTTTCAGGCCCTCG
ATCACAAAGCTGGCCTTGGCTCTCAGCCAATCGGTCAGAGCGGCTTTAGATTGGGCGTCCTCGCTCCTTC
TTTCCTCTTCCAGCTTAATGTGCTTGCTCAGGCCTTCCACCTTCTTGTCGATTCTCTCCCAGGCCTCATC
GTACACTTTGCCCCAGTCCTCGCCGTGCTTCTTTTCCAGGTGCAGCAGCAGGTCGCCGAACTGGTATCTG
GCGAACTTCTTGCCCTTCTTCCGGTCCTCTTCGCTGCTCAGGTAAGGCAGCAGGGCTTCTTGTCTCTTGT
AGCCGGCCAGGTTCTGCCAGAAAACCTTGCCATCCTCTTTCTTCTCGTTGATCAGCTTCTTCACGTTGCA
GACCATGTCCCACCAATCCACTTCATTGGCCTGTCTTTCCACCAGAGGGAAGCTAGGGAAGCCCTTCAGT
CTCTGCAGTGGCTTGGCTTCGTCCCTGCCGATCTTCAGCTTCTGCCACAGATTCAGGTTGACCCAAATCA
CGATCTGGGCCACCACGTTGTTGTAGGCCTCGATGCCCTCTTTGGTGTGAGGCTGTGGAGGCAGGGTGAT
CTTAGGAAAGGCCAGGCCGTTAGCGCTGGCGATATCCTTGAGGTTGGCCAGTCTTTTCTCGTTCTTCTTG
ATCACTTTCTGGTGTTCCAGGATGATGTCCTGGTACTTGGTCAGGAAGGATGCCACGGCTCCCATACAGG
CGTCGCTCAGGGCTTTTCCCACAGGTCCAGAGGCACAGCTATTGCCGCCGATCTGTTCCAGGGGCTTCAC
AGGGTGATTGCTCTCCCTGGTCACGTGGATGCTGTAGAAGTCCAGGGCTCTCTGTCCGAACTTGCCCAGG
CTGTATGTGACCAGCTCATCGTTGGCCTCGGGCTTGTGAGGAGACAGCAGGATCAGCCTCTCGTGCTCGG
ACACGTTGCATCTGCCGAAGTAGTTGGTGTGGGGCTTGCCCTTGTCGTTCACTTGTTCCAGCTTGTACAC
GTACAGAGGCTGGCAACACTGGCTGCAGGCAAAGCCGCTAGAGGTCAGTCTCTCGTTGCCGTCCTTCACG
GGGATCAGCTTTCTCTGGTCGATGTTCTTAGGAGCGGGCTGAGCAACTCTGCTCATCAGGCCCACGGGGT
CTTTCTGGAACTCTTCCCAGTACACGTGCAGGATGGCTTTCTTCATCTCGGTGTAGTCGGTCAGCAGCTT
GTTCAGGTTGGCCCTGCTGGTGTTGCTGATAGGCTGAGGGATGTTCTCGGGCTTCTTTCTCAGGTTTTCC
AGCCGCTCTCTCAGGTCAGGGGTCATCACTCTGACGAGCAGGGTTTTCATGGGGCCTGTCTTGCCGGCCT
TCTTTGTGTTGCTGTCCTTGACCAGTCTCCTTCTGATCTTGTTGATTCTCTTGATCTCTTGCATGCTGAC
CTTCCGCTTCTTCTTTGGGGCCATGGTGGCACCGGTCCAACCTGAAAAAAAGTGATTTCAGGCAGGTGCT
CCAGGTAATTAAACATTAATACCCCACCAACCAACCATCCCTTAAACCCTTACCTCTTGCTCAGCTAATT
ACAGCCCGGAGGAGAAGGGCCGTCCCGCCCGCTCACCTGTGGGAGTAACGCGGTCAGTCAGAGCCGGGGC
GGGCGGCGCGAGGCGGCGGCGGAGCGGGGCACGGGGCGAAGGCAGCGCGCAGCGACTCCCGCCCGCCGCG
CGCTTCGCTTTTTATAGGGCCGCCGCCGCCGCCGCCTCGCCATAAAAGGAAACTTTCGGAGCGCGCCGCT
CTGATTGGCTGCCGCCGCACCTCTCCGCNNNNNNN
